>Addgene plasmid #110203 | pTK-enhNC1.1_M3-MCS-2A-eGFP-SV40pA | addgene full sequence | sequence record 210555 | Addgene NGS Result
AATAAAATATCTTTATTTTCATTACATCTGTGTGTTGGTTTTTTGTGTGAATCGATAGTACTAACATACG
CTCTCCATCAAAACAAAACGAAACAAAACAAACTAGCAAAATAGGCTGTCCCCAGTGCAAGTGCAGGTGC
CAGAACATTTCTCTATCGATAGGTACCCAGTAAGCTTTCCACCAACACTTAACCTTTATGAAGAACCAAA
TTATTTTGTTCCATGACTAAGAAAAATCTGGCGATATATAATTAAAACAACAAAGAAGAGTCCCATTCTA
TACAAGTGTAATTACGTTCATGTGGTATCACTGTAATTGAAACACAGAAGATGTTTCAGTCTGTATTAAA
AGAGAATTTCTTTCAGTGGGTTTCCTGAAGCTCATTAGATATTCCCTGGCCTATTCTCCTAAGTAATTAG
ATTTTAACAGGATTTTCAACAGATCAGAGCAATCTCTGTGGGTGCCAATAGGAGACTCTCCCTCTGGCCT
TACCAGCAGGGCAGCATGGATAACATCCAGGCTGGGAGTTAATAGGACAATTACTGGCCTCTTTTAAATG
AGTTACATTAATCGTGGAGTACAACTACAACAGCCACAACGTCTATATCATGGCCGACAAGCAGAAGAAC
GGCATCGAGGTGAACTTCAAGATCCGCCACAACATCGAGGACGGCGGATTTTGGTGGTGTATGTAAATGT
GCATTGGATAGTGTATGTTAAACCTCGAGATCTGCGATCTAAGTAAGCTTGCTGCTTCATCCCCGTGGCC
CGTTGCTCGCGTTTGCTGGCGGTGTCCCCGGAAGAAATATATTTGCATGTCTTTAGTTCTATGATGACAC
AAACCCCGCCCAGCGTCTTGTCATTGGCGAATTCGAACACGCAGATGCAGTCGGGGCGGCGCGGTCCCAG
GTCCACTTCGCATATTAAGGTGACGCGTGTGGCCTCGAACACCGAGCGACCCTGCAGCGACCCGCTTAAC
AGCGTCAACAGCGTGCCGCAGATCCCAAGCTTGCGGCCGCTTAAGCTGCAGAAGTTGGTCGTGAGGCACT
GGGCAGGTAAGTATCAAGGTTACAAGACAGGTTTAAGGAGACCAATAGAAACTGGGCTTGTCGAGACAGA
GAAGACTCTTGCGTTTCTGATAGGCACCTATTGGTCTTACTGACATCCACTTTGCCTTTCTCTCCACAGG
TGTCCACTCCCAGGTTCAATACAGCTCTTAAGCGGCCGCAAGCTAGCTACGTAGCCGCCACCATGGGATA
TCGGATCAGGAGAGGGCAGGGGAAGTCTTCTAACATGCGGGGACGTGGAGGAAAATCCCGGGCCCAGATC
TATGGTGAGCAAGGGCGAGGAGCTGTTCACCGGGGTGGTGCCCATCCTGGTCGAGCTGGACGGCGACGTA
AACGGCCACAAGTTCAGCGTGTCCGGCGAGGGCGAGGGCGATGCCACCTACGGCAAGCTGACCCTGAAGT
TCATCTGCACCACCGGCAAGCTGCCCGTGCCCTGGCCCACCCTCGTGACCACCCTGACCTACGGCGTGCA
GTGCTTCAGCCGCTACCCCGACCACATGAAGCAGCACGACTTCTTCAAGTCCGCCATGCCCGAAGGCTAC
GTCCAGGAGCGCACCATCTTCTTCAAGGACGACGGCAACTACAAGACCCGCGCCGAGGTGAAGTTCGAGG
GCGACACCCTGGTGAACCGCATCGAGCTGAAGGGCATCGACTTCAAGGAGGACGGCAACATCCTGGGGCA
CAAGCTGGAGTACAACTACAACAGCCACAACGTCTATATCATGGCCGACAAGCAGAAGAACGGCATCAAG
GTGAACTTCAAGATCCGCCACAACATCGAGGACGGCAGCGTGCAGCTCGCCGACCACTACCAGCAGAACA
CCCCCATCGGCGACGGCCCCGTGCTGCTGCCCGACAACCACTACCTGAGCACCCAGTCCGCCCTGAGCAA
AGACCCCAACGAGAAGCGCGATCACATGGTCCTGCTGGAGTTCGTGACCGCCGCCGGGATCACTCTCGGC
ATGGACGAGCTGTACAAGTAAAGCGGCCGCGACTCTAGAGTCGGGGCGGCCGGCCGCTTCGAGCAGACAT
GATAAGATACATTGATGAGTTTGGACAAACCACAACTAGAATGCAGTGAAAAAAATGCTTTATTTGTGAA
ATTTGTGATGCTATTGCTTTATTTGTAACCATTATAAGCTGCAATAAACAAGTTAACAACAACAATTGCA
TTCATTTTATGTTTCAGGTTCAGGGGGAGGTGTGGGAGGTTTTTTAAAGCAAGTAAAACCTCTACAAATG
TGGTAAAATCGATAAGGATCCGTCGACCGATGCCCTTGAGAGCCTTCAACCCAGTCAGCTCCTTCCGGTG
GGCGCGGGGCATGACTATCGTCGCCGCACTTATGACTGTCTTCTTTATCATGCAACTCGTAGGACAGGTG
CCGGCAGCGCTCTTCCGCTTCCTCGCTCACTGACTCGCTGCGCTCGGTCGTTCGGCTGCGGCGAGCGGTA
TCAGCTCACTCAAAGGCGGTAATACGGTTATCCACAGAATCAGGGGATAACGCAGGAAAGAACATGTGAG
CAAAAGGCCAGCAAAAGGCCAGGAACCGTAAAAAGGCCGCGTTGCTGGCGTTTTTCCATAGGCTCCGCCC
CCCTGACGAGCATCACAAAAATCGACGCTCAAGTCAGAGGTGGCGAAACCCGACAGGACTATAAAGATAC
CAGGCGTTTCCCCCTGGAAGCTCCCTCGTGCGCTCTCCTGTTCCGACCCTGCCGCTTACCGGATACCTGT
CCGCCTTTCTCCCTTCGGGAAGCGTGGCGCTTTCTCATAGCTCACGCTGTAGGTATCTCAGTTCGGTGTA
GGTCGTTCGCTCCAAGCTGGGCTGTGTGCACGAACCCCCCGTTCAGCCCGACCGCTGCGCCTTATCCGGT
AACTATCGTCTTGAGTCCAACCCGGTAAGACACGACTTATCGCCACTGGCAGCAGCCACTGGTAACAGGA
TTAGCAGAGCGAGGTATGTAGGCGGTGCTACAGAGTTCTTGAAGTGGTGGCCTAACTACGGCTACACTAG
AAGAACAGTATTTGGTATCTGCGCTCTGCTGAAGCCAGTTACCTTCGGAAAAAGAGTTGGTAGCTCTTGA
TCCGGCAAACAAACCACCGCTGGTAGCGGTGGTTTTTTTGTTTGCAAGCAGCAGATTACGCGCAGAAAAA
AAGGATCTCAAGAAGATCCTTTGATCTTTTCTACGGGGTCTGACGCTCAGTGGAACGAAAACTCACGTTA
AGGGATTTTGGTCATGAGATTATCAAAAAGGATCTTCACCTAGATCCTTTTAAATTAAAAATGAAGTTTT
AAATCAATCTAAAGTATATATGAGTAAACTTGGTCTGACAGTTACCAATGCTTAATCAGTGAGGCACCTA
TCTCAGCGATCTGTCTATTTCGTTCATCCATAGTTGCCTGACTCCCCGTCGTGTAGATAACTACGATACG
GGAGGGCTTACCATCTGGCCCCAGTGCTGCAATGATACCGCGAGACCCACGCTCACCGGCTCCAGATTTA
TCAGCAATAAACCAGCCAGCCGGAAGGGCCGAGCGCAGAAGTGGTCCTGCAACTTTATCCGCCTCCATCC
AGTCTATTAATTGTTGCCGGGAAGCTAGAGTAAGTAGTTCGCCAGTTAATAGTTTGCGCAACGTTGTTGC
CATTGCTACAGGCATCGTGGTGTCACGCTCGTCGTTTGGTATGGCTTCATTCAGCTCCGGTTCCCAACGA
TCAAGGCGAGTTACATGATCCCCCATGTTGTGCAAAAAAGCGGTTAGCTCCTTCGGTCCTCCGATCGTTG
TCAGAAGTAAGTTGGCCGCAGTGTTATCACTCATGGTTATGGCAGCACTGCATAATTCTCTTACTGTCAT
GCCATCCGTAAGATGCTTTTCTGTGACTGGTGAGTACTCAACCAAGTCATTCTGAGAATAGTGTATGCGG
CGACCGAGTTGCTCTTGCCCGGCGTCAATACGGGATAATACCGCGCCACATAGCAGAACTTTAAAAGTGC
TCATCATTGGAAAACGTTCTTCGGGGCGAAAACTCTCAAGGATCTTACCGCTGTTGAGATCCAGTTCGAT
GTAACCCACTCGTGCACCCAACTGATCTTCAGCATCTTTTACTTTCACCAGCGTTTCTGGGTGAGCAAAA
ACAGGAAGGCAAAATGCCGCAAAAAAGGGAATAAGGGCGACACGGAAATGTTGAATACTCATACTCTTCC
TTTTTCAATATTATTGAAGCATTTATCAGGGTTATTGTCTCATGAGCGGATACATATTTGAATGTATTTA
GAAAAATAAACAAATAGGGGTTCCGCGCACATTTCCCCGAAAAGTGCCACCTG
[124 nt withheld, positions 4394-4517]
C
[91 nt withheld, positions 4519-4609]
A
[49 nt withheld, positions 4611-4659]
CCTTTGACGTTGGAGTCCACGTTCTTT
[37 nt withheld, positions 4687-4723]
ACCCTATCTCGGTCTATTCTTTTGATTTATAAGGGATTTTGCCGATTTCGGCCTATTGGTTAAAAAATGA
GCTGATTTAACAAAAATTTAACGCGAATTTTAACAAAATATTAACGCTTACAATTTGCCATTCGCCATTC
AGGCTGCGCAACTGTTGGGAAGGGCGATCGGTGCGGGCCTCTTCGCTATTACGCCAGCCCAAGCTACCAT
GATAAGTAAGTAATATTAAGGTACGGGAGGTACTTGGAGCGGCCGC
Features (pLannotate 1.2.2; 15 found; start..end, strand, type, name):
      1..49      +  polyA_signal   poly(A) signal: synthetic polyadenylation signal
     63..154     +  misc_feature   pause site: RNA polymerase II transcriptional pause signal from the human α2 globin gene
    575..675     +  CDS            Citrine (fragment): enhanced variant of YFP (Heikal et al., 2001) mammalian codon-optimized
    834..979     +  promoter       HSV TK promoter: herpes simplex virus thymidine kinase promoter
   1057..1189    +  intron         chimeric intron: chimera between introns from human β-globin and immunoglobulin heavy chain genes
   1272..1321    +  CDS            T2A (fragment): 2A peptide from Thosea asigna virus capsid protein Eukaryotic ribosomes fail to insert a peptide bond between the Gly and Pro residues, yielding separate polypeptides.
   1332..2051    +  CDS            EGFP: the original enhanced GFP (Yang et al., 1996) mammalian codon-optimized
   2103..2224    -  polyA_signal   SV40 poly(A) signal: SV40 polyadenylation signal
   2247..2315    -  CDS            large T antigen (fragment): large T antigen from SV40 (simian virus 40)
   2331..2463    +  CDS            TcR (fragment): tetracycline efflux protein; tet; confers resistance to tetracycline
   2643..3231    -  rep_origin     ori: high-copy-number ColE1/pMB1/pBR322/pUC origin of replication
   3402..4262    -  CDS            AmpR: β-lactamase; bla; confers resistance to ampicillin, carbenicillin, and related antibiotics
   4263..4367    -  promoter       AmpR promoter: bla
   4394..4822    +  rep_origin     f1 ori (sequence partly withheld): f1 bacteriophage origin of replication; arrow indicates direction of (+) strand synthesis
   4854..4921    -  CDS            lacZα (fragment): LacZα fragment of β-galactosidase; lacZ fragment
