[The description below was written by a language model from this plasmid's Addgene catalogue record and pLannotate feature annotations shown in this document.]
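Description:
pTK-enhNC1.1_M3-MCS-2A-eGFP-SV40pA is a 4,979 bp recipient plasmid built on the pTK enhancer-reporter backbone. It is designed to drive expression of a protein of interest specifically in cranial neural crest cells. The repository lists it as a bacterial expression vector, but its expression elements are eukaryotic, and bacteria serve only for propagation. It is maintained at high copy through a ColE1/pUC-type origin and selected with ampicillin via the β-lactamase gene and its native promoter. An f1 phage origin is also present. Short annotated fragments of lacZα, a tetracycline resistance gene, SV40 large T antigen and Citrine appear to be backbone or cloning remnants rather than functional units.

The payload pairs a chicken (G. gallus) enhancer named enhNC1.1_M3 with the minimal herpes simplex virus thymidine kinase promoter, so that tissue specificity comes from the enhancer. The feature table does not annotate the enhancer itself, although an unannotated stretch lies upstream of the TK promoter. A synthetic poly(A) signal and an RNA polymerase II pause site upstream help insulate the cassette from read-through transcription originating in the backbone. Downstream of the promoter are a chimeric β-globin/immunoglobulin intron, which generally improves transcript processing, then a cloning site, a T2A peptide, EGFP and an SV40 polyadenylation signal. According to the depositor, an EcoRV site is used to insert the coding sequence of interest. Cloned in frame, it is co-translated with EGFP and separated by ribosomal skipping at the 2A sequence. This leaves the expressing neural crest cells fluorescently marked without a permanent GFP fusion. The record does not specify the delivery method.
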