Addgene plasmid #110203: pTK-enhNC1.1_M3-MCS-2A-eGFP-SV40pA
Purpose: Recipient vector for Cranial Neural Crest-specific expression of protein of interest
Depositing lab: Tatjana Sauka-Spengler. Depositing organization: University of Oxford.
Backbone
  Vector backbone: pTK
  Backbone size w/o insert (bp): 4979
  Vector type: Bacterial Expression
Growth in bacteria
  Bacterial resistance: Ampicillin, 100 μg/mL
  Growth temperature: 37°C
  Growth strain: DH5alpha
  Copy number: High Copy
Gene/Insert
  Gene/Insert name: enhNC1.1_M3-TF_MCS-2A-eGFP-SV40pA
  Species: G. gallus (chicken)
  Tag / fusion protein: eGFP (C terminal on insert)
  Cloning method: Restriction Enzyme; 5′ cloning site Unknown (unknown if destroyed); 3′ cloning site Unknown (unknown if destroyed)
Terms and licenses: Academic/Nonprofit Terms; Industry Terms: Not Available to Industry
Depositor comments: Contains EcoRV restriction enzyme site for cloning protein of interest.
How to cite: pTK-enhNC1.1_M3-MCS-2A-eGFP-SV40pA was a gift from Tatjana Sauka-Spengler (Addgene plasmid # 110203 ; http://n2t.net/addgene:110203 ; RRID:Addgene_110203)
